>Addgene plasmid #86105 | pTetR193-Wasabi | addgene full sequence | sequence record 173206 | Addgene NGS Result
ATGGTGAGCAAGGGCGAGGAGACCACAATGGGCGTAATCAAGCCCGACATGAAGATCAAGCTGAAGATGG
AGGGCAACGTGAATGGCCACGCCTTCGTGATCGAGGGCGAGGGCGAGGGCAAGCCCTACGACGGCACCAA
CACCATCAACCTGGAGGTGAAGGAGGGAGCCCCCCTGCCCTTCTCCTACGACATTCTGACCACCGCGTTC
AGTTACGGCAACAGGGCCTTCACCAAGTACCCCGACGACATCCCCAACTACTTCAAGCAGTCCTTCCCCG
AGGGCTACTCTTGGGAGCGCACCATGACCTTCGAGGACAAGGGCATCGTGAAGGTGAAGTCCGACATCTC
CATGGAGGAGGACTCCTTCATCTACGAGATACACCTCAAGGGCGAGAACTTCCCCCCCAACGGCCCCGTG
ATGCAGAAGGAGACCACCGGCTGGGACGCCTCCACCGAGAGGATGTACGTGCGCGACGGCGTGCTGAAGG
GCGACGTCAAGATGAAGCTGCTGCTGGAGGGCGGCGGCCACCACCGCGTTGACTTCAAGACCATCTACAG
GGCCAAGAAGGCGGTGAAGCTGCCCGACTATCACTTTGTGGACCACCGCATCGAGATCCTGAACCACGAC
AAGGACTACAACAAGGTGACCGTTTACGAGATCGCCGTGGCCCGCAACTCCACCGACGGCATGGACGAGC
TGTACAAGGGCTGACTCGAGTCTGGTAAAGAAACCGCTGCTGCGAAATTTGAACGCCAGCACATGGACTC
GTCTACTAGCGCAGCTTAATTAACCTAGGCTGCTGCCACCGCTGAGCAATAACTAGCATAACCCCTTGGG
GCCTCTAAACGGGTCTTGAGGGGTTTTTTGCTGAAAGGAGGAACTATATCCGGATTGGCGAATGGG
[124 nt withheld, positions 907-1030]
C
[91 nt withheld, positions 1032-1122]
A
[49 nt withheld, positions 1124-1172]
CCTTTGACGTTGGAGTCCACGTTCTTT
[37 nt withheld, positions 1200-1236]
ACCCTATCTCGGTCTATTCTTTTGATTTATAAGGGATTTTGCCGATTTCGGCCTATTGGTTAAAAAATGA
GCTGATTTAACAAAAATTTAACGCGAATTTTAACAAAATATTAACGTTTACAATTTCTGGCGGCACGATG
GCATGAGATTATCAAAAAGGATCTTCACCTAGATCCTTTTAAATTAAAAATGAAGTTTTAAATCAATCTA
AAGTATATATGAGTAAACTTGGTCTGACAGTTACCAATGCTTAATCAGTGAGGCACCTATCTCAGCGATC
TGTCTATTTCGTTCATCCATAGTTGCCTGACTCCCCGTCGTGTAGATAACTACGATACGGGAGGGCTTAC
CATCTGGCCCCAGTGCTGCAATGATACCGCGAGACCCACGCTCACCGGCTCCAGATTTATCAGCAATAAA
CCAGCCAGCCGGAAGGGCCGAGCGCAGAAGTGGTCCTGCAACTTTATCCGCCTCCATCCAGTCTATTAAT
TGTTGCCGGGAAGCTAGAGTAAGTAGTTCGCCAGTTAATAGTTTGCGCAACGTTGTTGCCATTGCTACAG
GCATCGTGGTGTCACGCTCGTCGTTTGGTATGGCTTCATTCAGCTCCGGTTCCCAACGATCAAGGCGAGT
TACATGATCCCCCATGTTGTGCAAAAAAGCGGTTAGCTCCTTCGGTCCTCCGATCGTTGTCAGAAGTAAG
TTGGCCGCAGTGTTATCACTCATGGTTATGGCAGCACTGCATAATTCTCTTACTGTCATGCCATCCGTAA
GATGCTTTTCTGTGACTGGTGAGTACTCAACCAAGTCATTCTGAGAATAGTGTATGCGGCGACCGAGTTG
CTCTTGCCCGGCGTCAATACGGGATAATACCGCGCCACATAGCAGAACTTTAAAAGTGCTCATCATTGGA
AAACGTTCTTCGGGGCGAAAACTCTCAAGGATCTTACCGCTGTTGAGATCCAGTTCGATGTAACCCACTC
GTGCACCCAACTGATCTTCAGCATCTTTTACTTTCACCAGCGTTTCTGGGTGAGCAAAAACAGGAAGGCA
AAATGCCGCAAAAAAGGGAATAAGGGCGACACGGAAATGTTGAATACTCATACTCTTCCTTTTTCAATCA
TGATTGAAGCATTTATCAGGGTTATTGTCTCATGAGCGGATACATATTTGAATGTATTTAGAAAAATAAA
CAAATAGGTCATGACCAAAATCCCTTAACGTGAGTTTTCGTTCCACTGAGCGTCAGACCCCGTAGAAAAG
ATCAAAGGATCTTCTTGAGATCCTTTTTTTCTGCGCGTAATCTGCTGCTTGCAAACAAAAAAACCACCGC
TACCAGCGGTGGTTTGTTTGCCGGATCAAGAGCTACCAACTCTTTTTCCGAAGGTAACTGGCTTCAGCAG
AGCGCAGATACCAAATACTGTCCTTCTAGTGTAGCCGTAGTTAGGCCACCACTTCAAGAACTCTGTAGCA
CCGCCTACATACCTCGCTCTGCTAATCCTGTTACCAGTGGCTGCTGCCAGTGGCGATAAGTCGTGTCTTA
CCGGGTTGGACTCAAGACGATAGTTACCGGATAAGGCGCAGCGGTCGGGCTGAACGGGGGGTTCGTGCAC
ACAGCCCAGCTTGGAGCGAACGACCTACACCGAACTGAGATACCTACAGCGTGAGCTATGAGAAAGCGCC
ACGCTTCCCGAAGGGAGAAAGGCGGACAGGTATCCGGTAAGCGGCAGGGTCGGAACAGGAGAGCGCACGA
GGGAGCTTCCAGGGGGAAACGCCTGGTATCTTTATAGTCCTGTCGGGTTTCGCCACCTCTGACTTGAGCG
TCGATTTTTGTGATGCTCGTCAGGGGGGCGGAGCCTATGGAAAAACGCCAGCAACGCGGCCTTTTTACGG
TTCCTGGCCTTTTGCTGGCCTTTTGCTCACATGTTCTTTCCTGCGTTATCCCCTGATTCTGTGGATAACC
GTATTACCGCCTTTGAGTGAGCTGATACCGCTCGCCGCAGCCGAACGACCGAGCGCAGCGAGTCAGTGAG
CGAGGAAGCGGAAGAGCGCCTGATGCGGTATTTTCTCCTTACGCATCTGTGCGGTATTTCACACCGCAAT
GGTGCACTCTCAGTACAATCTGCTCTGATGCCGCATAGTTAAGCCAGTATACACTCCGCTATCGCTACGT
GACTGGGTCATGGCTGCGCCCCGACACCCGCCAACACCCGCTGACGCGCCCTGACGGGCTTGTCTGCTCC
CGGCATCCGCTTACAGACAAGCTGTGACCGTCTCCGGGAGCTGCATGTGTCAGAGGTTTTCACCGTCATC
ACCGAAACGCGCGAGGCAGCTGCGGTAAAGCTCATCAGCGTGGTCGTGAAGCGATTCACAGATGTCTGCC
TGTTCATCCGCGTCCAGCTCGTTGAGTTTCTCCAGAAGCGTTAATGTCTGGCTTCTGATAAAGCGGGCCA
TGTTAAGGGCGGTTTTTTCCTGTTTGGTCACTGATGCCTCCGTGTAAGGGGGATTTCTGTTCATGGGGGT
AATGATACCGATGAAACGAGAGAGGATGCTCACGATACGGGTTACTGATGATGAACATGCCCGGTTACTG
GAACGTTGTGAGGGTAAACAACTGGCGGTATGGATGCGGCGGGACCAGAGAAAAATCACTCAGGGTCAAT
GCCAGCGCTTCGTTAATACAGATGTAGGTGTTCCACAGGGTAGCCAGCAGCATCCTGCGATGCAGATCCG
GAACATAATGGTGCAGGGCGCTGACTTCCGCGTTTCCAGACTTTACGAAACACGGAAACCGAAGACCATT
CATGTTGTTGCTCAGGTCGCAGACGTTTTGCAGCAGCAGTCGCTTCACGTTCGCTCGCGTATCGGTGATT
CATTCTGCTAACCAGTAAGGCAACCCCGCCAGCCTAGCCGGGTCCTCAACGACAGGAGCACGATCATGCT
AGTCATGCCCCGCGCCCACCGGAAGGAGCTGACTGGGTTGAAGGCTCTCAAGGGCATCGGTCGAGATCCC
GGTGCCTAATGAGTGAGCTAACTTACATTAATTGCGTTGCGCTCACTGCCCGCTTTCCAGTCGGGAAACC
TGTCGTGCCAGCTGCATTAATGAATCGGCCAACGCGCGGGGAGAGGCGGTTTGCGTATTGGGCGCCAGGG
TGGTTTTTCTTTTCACCAGTGAGACGGGCAACAGCTGATTGCCCTTCACCGCCTGGCCCTGAGAGAGTTG
CAGCAAGCGGTCCACGCTGGTTTGCCCCAGCAGGCGAAAATCCTGTTTGATGGTGGTTAACGGCGGGATA
TAACATGAGCTGTCTTCGGTATCGTCGTATCCCACTACCGAGATGTCCGCACCAACGCGCAGCCCGGACT
CGGTAATGGCGCGCATTGCGCCCAGCGCCATCTGATCGTTGGCAACCAGCATCGCAGTGGGAACGATGCC
CTCATTCAGCATTTGCATGGTTTGTTGAAAACCGGACATGGCACTCCAGTCGCCTTCCCGTTCCGCTATC
GGCTGAATTTGATTGCGAGTGAGATATTTATGCCAACCAGCCAGACGCAGACGCGCCGAGACAGAACTTA
ATGGGCCCGCTAACAGCGCGATTTGCTGGTGACCCAATGCGACCAGATGCTCCACGCCCAGTCGCGTACC
GTCTTCATGGGAGAAAATAATACTGTTGATGGGTGTCTGGTCAGAGACATCAAGAAATAACGCCGGAACA
TTAGTGCAGGCAGCTTCCACAGCAATGGCATCCTGGTCATCCAGCGGATAGTTAATGATCAGCCCACTGA
CGCGTTGCGCGAGAAGATTGTGCACCGCCGCTTTACAGGCTTCGACGCCGCTTCGTTCTACCATCGACAC
CACCACGCTGGCACCCAGTTGATCGGCGCGAGATTTAATCGCCGCGACAATTTGCGACGGCGCGTGCAGG
GCCAGACTGGAGGTGGCAACGCCAATCAGCAACGACTGTTTGCCCGCCAGTTGTTGTGCCACGCGGTTGG
GAATGTAATTCAGCTCCGCCATCGCCGCTTCCACTTTTTCCCGCGTTTTCGCAGAAACGTGGCTGGCCTG
GTTCACCACGCGGGAAACGGTCTGATAAGAGACACCGGCATACTCTGCGACATCGTATAACGTTACTGGT
TTCACATTCACCACCCTGAATTGACTCTCTTCCGGGCGCTATCATGCCATACCGCGAAAGGTTTTGCGCC
ATTCGATGGTGTCCGGGATCTCGACGCTCTCCCTTATGCGACTCCTGCATTAGGAAGCAGCCCAGTAGTA
GGTTGAGGCCGTTGAGCACCGCCGCCGCAAGGAATGGTGCATGCAAGGAGATGGCGCCCAACAGTCCCCC
GGCCACGGGGCCTGCCACCATACCCACGCCGAAACAAGCGCTCATGAGCCCGAAGTGGCGAGCCCGATCT
TCCCCATCGGTGATGTCGGCGATATAGGCGCCAGCAACCGCACCTGTGGCGCCGGTGATGCCGGCCACGA
TGCGTCCGGCGTAGAGGATCGAGTCAGGACCCACTTTCACATTTAAGTTGTTTTTCTAATCCGCATATGT
TCAATTCAAGGCCGAATAAGAAGGCTGGCTCTGCACCTTGGTGATCAAATAATTCGATAGCTTGTCGTAA
TAATGGCGGCATACTATCAGTAGTAGGTGTTTCCCTTTCTTCTTTAGCGACTTGATGCTCTTGATCTTCC
AATACGCAACCTAAAGTAAAATGCCCCACAGCGCTGAGTGCATATAATGCATTCTCTAGTGAAAAACCTT
GTTGGCATAAAAAGGCTAATTGATTTTCGAGAGTTTCATACTGTTTTTCTGTAGGCCGTGTACCTAAATG
TACTTTTGCTCCATCGCGATGACTTAGTAAAGCACATCTAAAACTTTTAGCGTTATTACGTAAAAAATCT
TGCCAGCTTTCCCCTTCTAAAGGGCAAAAGTGAGTATGGTGCCTATCTAACATCTCAATGGCTAAGGCGT
CGAGCAAAGCCCGCTTATTTTTTACATGCCAATACAATGTAGGCTGCTCTACACCTAGCTTCTGGGCGAG
TTTACGGGTTGTTAAACCTTCGATTCCGACCTCATTAAGCAGCTCTAATGCGCTGTTAATCACTTTACTT
TTATCTAATCTAGACATTAATTCCTAATTTTTGTTGACACTCTATCATTGATAGAGTTATTTTACCACTC
CCTATCAGTGATAGAGAAAAGTGAAATGGGCAGCAGCCATCACCATCATCACCACAGCCAGGATCCA
Features (pLannotate 1.2.2; 18 found; start..end, strand, type, name):
      1..708     +  CDS            mWasabi: mWasabi is a basic (constitutively fluorescent) green fluorescent protein published in 2008, derived from Clavularia sp.. It has high acid sensitivity.
    727..768     +  CDS            S-Tag (fragment): affinity and epitope tag derived from pancreatic ribonuclease A
    798..815     +  CDS            SET1 (fragment): solubility-enhancement tag derived from T7 phage gene 10B
    823..870     +  terminator     T7 terminator: transcription terminator for bacteriophage T7 RNA polymerase
    907..1362    +  rep_origin     f1 ori (sequence partly withheld): f1 bacteriophage origin of replication; arrow indicates direction of (+) strand synthesis
   1477..2337    -  CDS            AmpR: β-lactamase; bla; confers resistance to ampicillin, carbenicillin, and related antibiotics
   2338..2430    -  promoter       AmpR promoter: bla
   2511..3099    +  rep_origin     ori: high-copy-number ColE1/pMB1/pBR322/pUC origin of replication
   3285..3424    -  misc_feature   bom: basis of mobility region from pBR322
   3526..3717    -  CDS            rop: Rop protein, which maintains plasmids at low copy number; rop
   3734..4114    +  CDS            YPB1_ECOLX: Protein predicted: Swiss-Prot protein existence level 4. From Escherichia coli.
   4176..4240    -  CDS            TcR (fragment): tetracycline efflux protein; tet; confers resistance to tetracycline
   4255..4276    -  protein_bind   CAP binding site: CAP binding activates transcription in the presence of cAMP. E. coli catabolite activator protein
   4289..5371    -  CDS            lacI: lac repressor; lacI; The lac repressor binds to the lac operator to inhibit transcription in E. coli. This inhibition can be relieved by adding lactose or isopropyl-β-D-thiogalactopyranoside (IPTG).
   5372..5449    -  promoter       lacI promoter: lacI
   5457..5736    -  CDS            TcR (fragment): tetracycline efflux protein; tet; confers resistance to tetracycline
   5744..6363    -  CDS            TetR (fragment): tetracycline repressor TetR; tetR from transposon Tn10; TetR binds to the tetracycline operator tetO to inhibit transcription. This inhibition can be relieved by adding tetracycline or doxycycline.
   6379..6434    +  promoter       tetR/tetA promoters: tetR; overlapping promoters for bacterial tetR and tetA
