[The description below was written by a language model from this plasmid's Addgene catalogue record and pLannotate feature annotations shown in this document.]
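Description:
pTetR193-Wasabi is a bacterial expression plasmid built on the Novagen pETDuet-1 backbone and designed as a heat-responsive reporter circuit for E. coli. It is selected with ampicillin through the AmpR β-lactamase gene and replicates from a ColE1/pBR322-type origin. The feature table also shows the adjacent bom and rop elements, although the catalogue entry lists the plasmid as high copy. An f1 origin, the lacI gene with its promoter, and short tetracycline-resistance gene fragments are also annotated. These appear to be carried-over sequence rather than working parts of the circuit. According to the record, the first T7 promoter of pETDuet-1 was replaced with the tetR/tetA promoters and the second T7 promoter was deleted, so expression does not depend on T7 RNA polymerase.

The payload is organised around the overlapping, divergent tetR/tetA promoter region from Tn10. In one direction, ptetR drives a Tet repressor carrying the I193N substitution, which makes it temperature sensitive. In the other direction, ptetA drives the green fluorescent protein mWasabi, recorded as having an N-terminal 6xHis tag. mWasabi is followed by residual S-tag and solubility-tag fragments from the vector and by the T7 terminator. At permissive temperatures the mutant repressor is expected to occupy the tet operators and keep mWasabi silent. Heating inactivates the repressor, relieves repression and turns on fluorescence. The construct therefore reports the switching behaviour of this TetR variant. It comes from work developing tunable thermal bioswitches for controlling engineered microbial therapeutics in vivo.
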