Addgene plasmid #86105: pTetR193-Wasabi
Purpose: mWasabi reporter gene gated by temperature-sensitive TetR I193N
Depositing lab: Mikhail Shapiro. Depositing organization: California Institute of Technology. Publication: Tunable thermal bioswitches for in vivo control of microbial therapeutics. Piraner DI, Abedi MH, Moser BA, Lee-Gosselin A, Shapiro MG. Nat Chem Biol. 2017 Jan;13(1):75-80. doi: 10.1038/nchembio.2233. Epub 2016 Nov 14. PubMed 27842069.
Backbone
  Vector backbone: pETDuet-1
  Backbone manufacturer: Novagen
  Modifications to backbone: T7 Promoter #1 replaced with pTetR/TetA promoters T7 Promoter #2 deleted
  Vector type: Bacterial Expression
Growth in bacteria
  Bacterial resistance: Ampicillin, 100 μg/mL
  Growth temperature: 37°C
  Growth strain: DH5alpha
  Copy number: High Copy
Gene/Insert 1
  Gene/Insert name: TetRts (alt name: Tet Repressor (temperature sensitive))
  Insert size (bp): 624
  Mutation: I193N
  Promoter: ptetR
  Cloning method: Gibson Cloning
  Sequencing primers: 5′ ATCTTCATGTCGGGC; 3′ ctggttcaccacgcgg
Gene/Insert 2
  Gene/Insert name: mWasabi
  Insert size (bp): 756
  GenBank ID: EU024648.1
  Promoter: ptetA
  Tag / fusion protein: 6xHis (N terminal on insert)
  Cloning method: Restriction Enzyme; 5′ cloning site BamHI (not destroyed); 3′ cloning site HindIII (destroyed during cloning)
  Sequencing primers: 5′ ACATCTAAAACTTTTAGCGT; 3′ GCTAGTTATTGCTCAGCGG
Terms and licenses: Academic/Nonprofit Terms; Industry Terms: Not Available to Industry
How to cite: pTetR193-Wasabi was a gift from Mikhail Shapiro (Addgene plasmid # 86105 ; http://n2t.net/addgene:86105 ; RRID:Addgene_86105)
